>Addgene plasmid #87948 | pCAG-VSFP2.3 rev. with Flex | depositor full sequence | sequence record 171503 | pCAG-VSFP2.3 rev. with Flex sequence 7979 bps
GTCGACATTGATTATTGACTAGTTATTAATAGTAATCAATTACGGGGTCATTAGTTCATAGCCCATATAT
GGAGTTCCGCGTTACATAACTTACGGTAAATGGCCCGCCTGGCTGACCGCCCAACGACCCCCGCCCATTG
ACGTCAATAATGACGTATGTTCCCATAGTAACGCCAATAGGGACTTTCCATTGACGTCAATGGGTGGACT
ATTTACGGTAAACTGCCCACTTGGCAGTACATCAAGTGTATCATATGCCAAGTACGCCCCCTATTGACGT
CAATGACGGTAAATGGCCCGCCTGGCATTATGCCCAGTACATGACCTTATGGGACTTTCCTACTTGGCAG
TACATCTACGTATTAGTCATCGCTATTACCATGGGTCGAGGTGAGCCCCACGTTCTGCTTCACTCTCCCC
ATCTCCCCCCCCTCCCCACCCCCAATTTTGTATTTATTTATTTTTTAATTATTTTGTGCAGCGATGGGGG
CGGGGGGGGGGGGGGCGCGCGCCAGGCGGGGCGGGGCGGGGCGAGGGGCGGGGCGGGGCGAGGCGGAGAG
GTGCGGCGGCAGCCAATCAGAGCGGCGCGCTCCGAAAGTTTCCTTTTATGGCGAGGCGGCGGCGGCGGCG
GCCCTATAAAAAGCGAAGCGCGCGGCGGGCGGGAGTCGCTGCGTTGCCTTCGCCCCGTGCCCCGCTCCGC
GCCGCCTCGCGCCGCCCGCCCCGGCTCTGACTGACCGCGTTACTCCCACAGGTGAGCGGGCGGGACGGCC
CTTCTCCTCCGGGCTGTAATTAGCGCTTGGTTTAATGACGGCTCGTTTCTTTTCTGTGGCTGCGTGAAAG
CCTTAAAGGGCTCCGGGAGGGCCCTTTGTGCGGGGGGGAGCGGCTCGGGGGGTGCGTGCGTGTGTGTGTG
CGTGGGGAGCGCCGCGTGCGGCCCGCGCTGCCCGGCGGCTGTGAGCGCTGCGGGCGCGGCGCGGGGCTTT
GTGCGCTCCGCGTGTGCGCGAGGGGAGCGCGGCCGGGGGCGGTGCCCCGCGGTGCGGGGGGGCTGCGAGG
GGAACAAAGGCTGCGTGCGGGGTGTGTGCGTGGGGGGGTGAGCAGGGGGTGTGGGCGCGGCGGTCGGGCT
GTAACCCCCCCCTGCACCCCCCTCCCCGAGTTGCTGAGCACGGCCCGGCTTCGGGTGCGGGGCTCCGTGC
GGGGCGTGGCGCGGGGCTCGCCGTGCCGGGCGGGGGGTGGCGGCAGGTGGGGGTGCCGGGCGGGGCGGGG
CCGCCTCGGGCCGGGGAGGGCTCGGGGGAGGGGCGCGGCGGCCCCGGAGCGCCGGCGGCTGTCGAGGCGC
GGCGAGCCGCAGCCATTGCCTTTTATGGTAATCGTGCGAGAGGGCGCAGGGACTTCCTTTGTCCCAAATC
TGGCGGAGCCGAAATCTGGGAGGCGCCGCCGCACCCCCTCTAGCGGGCGCGGGCGAAGCGGTGCGGCGCC
GGCAGGAAGGAAATGGGCGGGGAGGGCCTTCGTGCGTCGCCGCGCCGCCGTCCCCTTCTCCATCTCCAGC
CTCGGGGCTGCCGCAGGGGGACGGCTGCCTTCGGGGGGGACGGGGCAGGGCGGGGTTCGGCTTCTGGCGT
GTGACCGGCGGCTCTAGAGCCTCTGCTAACCATGTTCATGCCTTCTTCTTTTTCCTACAGCTCCTGGGCA
ACGTGCTGGTTATTGTGCTGTCTCATCATTTTGGCAAAGAATTCGCTAGCCTGGGCAACGTGCTGGTTAT
TGTGCTGTCTCATCATTTTGGCAAAGAATTGGATCCCCATAACTTCGTATAAAGTATCCTATACGAAGTT
ATATCAAAATAGGAAGACCAATGCTTCACCATCGACCCGAATTGCCAAGCATCACCATCGACCCATAACT
TCGTATAATGTATGCTATACGAAGTTATACTAGGATCCCCTTACTTGTACAGCTCGTCCATGCCGAGAGT
GATCCCGGCGGCGGTCACGAACTCCAGCAGGACCATGTGATCGCGCTTCTCGTTGGGGTCTTTGCTCAGG
GCGGACTGGTAGCTCAGGTAGTGGTTGTCGGGCAGCAGCACGGGGCCGTCGCCGATGGGGGTGTTCTGCT
GGTAGTGGTCGGCGAGCTGCACGCTGCCGTCCTCGATGTTGTGGCGGATCTTGAAGTTCACCTTGATGCC
GTTCTTCTGCTTGTCGGCCATGATATAGACGTTGTGGCTGTTGTAGTTGTACTCCAGCTTGTGCCCCAGG
ATGTTGCCGTCCTCCTTGAAGTCGATGCCCTTCAGCTCGATGCGGTTCACCAGGGTGTCGCCCTCGAACT
TCACCTCGGCGCGGGTCTTGTAGTTGCCGTCGTCCTTGAAGAAGATGGTGCGCTCCTGGACGTAGCCTTC
GGGCATGGCGGACTTGAAGAAGTCGTGCTGCTTCATGTGGTCGGGGTAGCGCGCGAAGCACATCAGGCCG
TAGCCGAAGGTGGTCACGAGGGTGGGCCAGGGCACGGGCAGCTTGCCGGTGGTGCAGATGAACTTCAGGG
TCAGCTTGCCGTAGGTGGCATCGCCCTCGCCCTCGCCGGACACGCTGAACTTGTGGCCGTTTACGTCGCC
GTCCAGCTCGACCAGGATGGGCACCACCCCGGTGAACAGCTCCTCGCCCTTGCTCACCATGAGAGTGATC
CCGGCGGCGGTCACGAACTCCAGCAGGACCATGTGATCGCGCTTCTCGTTGGGGTCTTTGCTCAGCTTGG
ACTGGGTGCTCAGGTAGTGGTTGTCGGGCAGCAGCACGGGGCCGTCGCCGATGGGGGTGTTCTGCTGGTA
GTGGTCGGCGAGCTGCACGCTGCCGTCCTCGATGTTGTGGCGGATCTTGAAGTTGGCCTTGATGCCGTTC
TTCTGCTTGTCGGCGGTGATATAGACGTTGTCGCTGATGGCGTTGTACTCCAGCTTGTGCCCCAGGATGT
TGCCGTCCTCCTTGAAGTCGATGCCCTTCAGCTCGATGCGGTTCACCAGGGTGTCGCCCTCGAACTTCAC
CTCGGCGCGGGTCTTGTAGTTGCCGTCGTCCTTGAAGAAGATGGTGCGCTCCTGGACGTAGCCTTCGGGC
ATGGCGGACTTGAAGAAGTCGTGCTGCTTCATGTGGTCGGGGTAGCGGGCGAAGCACTGCACGCCCCAGG
TCAGGGTGGTCACGAGGGTGGGCCAGGGCACGGGCAGCTTGCCGGTGGTGCAGATGAACTTCAGGGTCAG
CTTGCCGTAGGTGGCATCGCCCTCGCCCTCGCCGGACACGCTGAACTTGTGGCCGTTTACGTCGCCGTCC
AGCTCGACCAGGATGGGCACCACCCCGGTGAACAGCTCCTCGCCCTTGCTCACCATTCGACGCTTGTTCT
GTGATATTGTTCTTCTGCTTGAAGCCTTCATTTGTTGGTGGGAATAAAATATTCTTGCTAATCGAACCAC
ACGCAGCAAACGGGCCAACACAACCAACTGCCCCAAACCATCGGCTCCTGTTTCTTGCACGTATTCATCT
AACACAGTGTAAAATATCGTGACGACGAATGTGACAACGATAATCAAACCATCAGCAACCTCCCAGGGGT
TGGTGAAGAAATTCTTGGGCCCGTAGGCAAATATCCTTAATCCTAAATCCAGCATGAAATAACAAGAAAG
AGCCAAAGCCATCCCGTCATAAAAGGATTGTGAAGATTCACTTTTTCCTGGAAGACTGAGATCAATGATC
ATGAGGATGATGTCCAAGAAAATTAGGAAGACTCCAAAGACTCGCATCCCTAGATGATCAATCACTGCTC
GGACACGAAACTGGACGCGACCTACACCAGTAGTAGGTATCTCCATTCTCCCATCGTCCACTCCATGTTC
ATTCTCGCCCCACCATAGACCTGAAATCTCGGGTATATCTATTCGTTCCTCCTGTCTTGTCTCTGGTTTT
TCACTCGGTCCTTGGTCTACATCATTCCAATGAACTTTCTTTACCGATTCACTTTTTCTTGGCGCAGCTT
TCGGCGGAGCAGTGACGTCACCATTTATCGTGACGTCAACGACGTTCCGCATGACTGCACCGTCAACGCC
AACTAAATCAGCTGGAGGACTAAAATCTGAACCGTCGAATCCCTCCATGGTGGCGGTACCGAATTCTAGT
ATAACTTCGTATAGGATACTTTATACGAAGTTATCATTGGGATTCTTCCTATTTTGATCCAAGCATCACC
ATCGACCCTCTAGTCCAGATCTCACCATCGACCCATAACTTCGTATAGCATACATTATACGAAGTTATGT
CCCTCGAAGAGGTTCGAATTCGATATCAAGCTTATCGATAATCAACCTCTGGATTACAAAATTTGTGAAA
GATTGACTGGTATTCTTAACTATGTTGCTCCTTTTACGCTATGTGGATACGCTGCTTTAATGCCTTTGTA
TCATGCTATTGCTTCCCGTATGGCTTTCATTTTCTCCTCCTTGTATAAATCCTGGTTGCTGTCTCTTTAT
GAGGAGTTGTGGCCCGTTGTCAGGCAACGTGGCGTGGTGTGCACTGTGTTTGCTGACGCAACCCCCACTG
GTTGGGGCATTGCCACCACCTGTCAGCTCCTTTCCGGGACTTTCGCTTTCCCCCTCCCTATTGCCACGGC
GGAACTCATCGCCGCCTGCCTTGCCCGCTGCTGGACAGGGGCTCGGCTGTTGGGCACTGACAATTCCGTG
GTGTTGTCGGGGAAATCATCGTCCTTTCCTTGGCTGCTCGCCTGTGTTGCCACCTGGATTCTGCGCGGGA
CGTCCTTCTGCTACGTCCCTTCGGCCCTCAATCCAGCGGACCTTCCTTCCCGCGGCCTGCTGCCGGCTCT
GCGGCCTCTTCCGCGTCTTCGCCTTCGCCCTCAGACGAGTCGGATCTCCCTTTGGGCCGCCTCCCCGCAT
CGATACCGTCGCTTAAGGCGGCCGCACTCCTCAGGTGCAGGCTGCCTATCAGAAGGTGGTGGCTGGTGTG
GCCAATGCCCTGGCTCACAAATACCACTGAGATCTTTTTCCCTCTGCCAAAAATTATGGGGACATCATGA
AGCCCCTTGAGCATCTGACTTCTGGCTAATAAAGGAAATTTATTTTCATTGCAATAGTGTGTTGGAATTT
TTTGTGTCTCTCACTCGGAAGGACATATGGGAGGGCAAATCATTTAAAACATCAGAATGAGTATTTGGTT
TAGAGTTTGGCAACATATGCCATATGCTGGCTGCCATGAACAAAGGTGGCTATAAAGAGGTCATCAGTAT
ATGAAACAGCCCCCTGCTGTCCATTCCTTATTCCATAGAAAAGCCTTGACTTGAGGTTAGATTTTTTTTA
TATTTTGTTTTGTGTTATTTTTTTCTTTAACATCCCTAAAATTTTCCTTACATGTTTTACTAGCCAGATT
TTTCCTCCTCTCCTGACTACTCCCAGTCATAGCTGTCCCTCTTCTCTTATGAAGATCCCTCGACCTGCAG
CCCAAGCTTGGCGTAATCATGGTCATAGCTGTTTCCTGTGTGAAATTGTTATCCGCTCACAATTCCACAC
AACATACGAGCCGGAAGCATAAAGTGTAAAGCCTGGGGTGCCTAATGAGTGAGCTAACTCACATTAATTG
CGTTGCGCTCACTGCCCGCTTTCCAGTCGGGAAACCTGTCGTGCCAGCGGATCCGCATCTCAATTAGTCA
GCAACCATAGTCCCGCCCCTAACTCCGCCCATCCCGCCCCTAACTCCGCCCAGTTCCGCCCATTCTCCGC
CCCATGGCTGACTAATTTTTTTTATTTATGCAGAGGCCGAGGCCGCCTCGGCCTCTGAGCTATTCCAGAA
GTAGTGAGGAGGCTTTTTTGGAGGCCTAGGCTTTTGCAAAAAGCTAACTTGTTTATTGCAGCTTATAATG
GTTACAAATAAAGCAATAGCATCACAAATTTCACAAATAAAGCATTTTTTTCACTGCATTCTAGTTGTGG
TTTGTCCAAACTCATCAATGTATCTTATCATGTCTGGATCCGCTGCATTAATGAATCGGCCAACGCGCGG
GGAGAGGCGGTTTGCGTATTGGGCGCTCTTCCGCTTCCTCGCTCACTGACTCGCTGCGCTCGGTCGTTCG
GCTGCGGCGAGCGGTATCAGCTCACTCAAAGGCGGTAATACGGTTATCCACAGAATCAGGGGATAACGCA
GGAAAGAACATGTGAGCAAAAGGCCAGCAAAAGGCCAGGAACCGTAAAAAGGCCGCGTTGCTGGCGTTTT
TCCATAGGCTCCGCCCCCCTGACGAGCATCACAAAAATCGACGCTCAAGTCAGAGGTGGCGAAACCCGAC
AGGACTATAAAGATACCAGGCGTTTCCCCCTGGAAGCTCCCTCGTGCGCTCTCCTGTTCCGACCCTGCCG
CTTACCGGATACCTGTCCGCCTTTCTCCCTTCGGGAAGCGTGGCGCTTTCTCAATGCTCACGCTGTAGGT
ATCTCAGTTCGGTGTAGGTCGTTCGCTCCAAGCTGGGCTGTGTGCACGAACCCCCCGTTCAGCCCGACCG
CTGCGCCTTATCCGGTAACTATCGTCTTGAGTCCAACCCGGTAAGACACGACTTATCGCCACTGGCAGCA
GCCACTGGTAACAGGATTAGCAGAGCGAGGTATGTAGGCGGTGCTACAGAGTTCTTGAAGTGGTGGCCTA
ACTACGGCTACACTAGAAGGACAGTATTTGGTATCTGCGCTCTGCTGAAGCCAGTTACCTTCGGAAAAAG
AGTTGGTAGCTCTTGATCCGGCAAACAAACCACCGCTGGTAGCGGTGGTTTTTTTGTTTGCAAGCAGCAG
ATTACGCGCAGAAAAAAAGGATCTCAAGAAGATCCTTTGATCTTTTCTACGGGGTCTGACGCTCAGTGGA
ACGAAAACTCACGTTAAGGGATTTTGGTCATGAGATTATCAAAAAGGATCTTCACCTAGATCCTTTTAAA
TTAAAAATGAAGTTTTAAATCAATCTAAAGTATATATGAGTAAACTTGGTCTGACAGTTACCAATGCTTA
ATCAGTGAGGCACCTATCTCAGCGATCTGTCTATTTCGTTCATCCATAGTTGCCTGACTCCCCGTCGTGT
AGATAACTACGATACGGGAGGGCTTACCATCTGGCCCCAGTGCTGCAATGATACCGCGAGACCCACGCTC
ACCGGCTCCAGATTTATCAGCAATAAACCAGCCAGCCGGAAGGGCCGAGCGCAGAAGTGGTCCTGCAACT
TTATCCGCCTCCATCCAGTCTATTAATTGTTGCCGGGAAGCTAGAGTAAGTAGTTCGCCAGTTAATAGTT
TGCGCAACGTTGTTGCCATTGCTACAGGCATCGTGGTGTCACGCTCGTCGTTTGGTATGGCTTCATTCAG
CTCCGGTTCCCAACGATCAAGGCGAGTTACATGATCCCCCATGTTGTGCAAAAAAGCGGTTAGCTCCTTC
GGTCCTCCGATCGTTGTCAGAAGTAAGTTGGCCGCAGTGTTATCACTCATGGTTATGGCAGCACTGCATA
ATTCTCTTACTGTCATGCCATCCGTAAGATGCTTTTCTGTGACTGGTGAGTACTCAACCAAGTCATTCTG
AGAATAGTGTATGCGGCGACCGAGTTGCTCTTGCCCGGCGTCAATACGGGATAATACCGCGCCACATAGC
AGAACTTTAAAAGTGCTCATCATTGGAAAACGTTCTTCGGGGCGAAAACTCTCAAGGATCTTACCGCTGT
TGAGATCCAGTTCGATGTAACCCACTCGTGCACCCAACTGATCTTCAGCATCTTTTACTTTCACCAGCGT
TTCTGGGTGAGCAAAAACAGGAAGGCAAAATGCCGCAAAAAAGGGAATAAGGGCGACACGGAAATGTTGA
ATACTCATACTCTTCCTTTTTCAATATTATTGAAGCATTTATCAGGGTTATTGTCTCATGAGCGGATACA
TATTTGAATGTATTTAGAAAAATAAACAAATAGGGGTTCCGCGCACATTTCCCCGAAAAGTGCCACCTG
Features (pLannotate 1.2.2; 25 found; start..end, strand, type, name):
      4..383     +  enhancer       CMV enhancer: human cytomegalovirus immediate early enhancer
    386..661     +  promoter       chicken β-actin promoter: No description available
    662..1670    +  intron         chimeric intron: chimera between introns from chicken β-actin and rabbit β-globin
   1668..1724    +  CDS            HBB (fragment): HBB_LEPEU - Experimental evidence at protein level: Swiss-Prot protein existence level 1. Involved in oxygen transport from the lung to the various peripheral tissues. From Lepus europaeus (European hare).
   1789..1822    -  protein_bind   lox2272: Cre-mediated recombination occurs in the 8-bp core sequence (GGATACTT). lox2272 sites are compatible with each other, but incompatible with loxP or loxN sites (Lee and Saito, 1988). Cre recombinase
   1885..1918    -  protein_bind   loxP: Cre-mediated recombination occurs in the 8-bp core sequence (GCATACAT). Cre recombinase
   1934..2650    -  CDS            Citrine: Citrine is a basic (constitutively fluorescent) yellow fluorescent protein published in 2001, derived from Aequorea victoria. It has moderate acid sensitivity.
   2651..3346    -  CDS            mCerulean: mCerulean is a basic (constitutively fluorescent) cyan fluorescent protein published in 2005, derived from Aequorea victoria. It is reported to be a very rapidly-maturing monomer.
   4131..4164    +  protein_bind   lox2272: Cre-mediated recombination occurs in the 8-bp core sequence (GGATACTT). lox2272 sites are compatible with each other, but incompatible with loxP or loxN sites (Lee and Saito, 1988). Cre recombinase
   4235..4268    +  protein_bind   loxP: Cre-mediated recombination occurs in the 8-bp core sequence (GCATACAT). Cre recombinase
   4286..4310    +  misc_feature   MCS (fragment): pBluescript multiple cloning site
   4310..4898    +  misc_feature   WPRE: woodchuck hepatitis virus posttranscriptional regulatory element
   4926..4997    +  CDS            HBB (fragment): HBB_PONPY - Experimental evidence at transcript level: Swiss-Prot protein existence level 2. Involved in oxygen transport from the lung to the various peripheral tissues. From Pongo pygmaeus (Bornean orangutan).
   5068..5123    +  polyA_signal   β-globin poly(A) signal: rabbit β-globin polyadenylation signal (Gil and Proudfoot, 1987)
   5506..5522    -  protein_bind   lac operator: The lac repressor binds to the lac operator to inhibit transcription in E. coli. This inhibition can be relieved by adding lactose or isopropyl-β-D-thiogalactopyranoside (IPTG). lac repressor encoded by lacI
   5530..5560    -  promoter       lac promoter: promoter for the E. coli lac operon
   5575..5596    -  protein_bind   CAP binding site: CAP binding activates transcription in the presence of cAMP. E. coli catabolite activator protein
   5609..5648    -  CDS            lacI (fragment): lac repressor; lacI; The lac repressor binds to the lac operator to inhibit transcription in E. coli. This inhibition can be relieved by adding lactose or isopropyl-β-D-thiogalactopyranoside (IPTG).
   5655..5677    +  promoter       SV40 promoter (fragment): SV40 enhancer and early promoter
   5701..5836    +  rep_origin     SV40 ori: SV40 origin of replication
   5856..5990    +  polyA_signal   SV40 poly(A) signal: SV40 polyadenylation signal
   5992..6046    -  CDS            lacI (fragment): lac repressor; lacI; The lac repressor binds to the lac operator to inhibit transcription in E. coli. This inhibition can be relieved by adding lactose or isopropyl-β-D-thiogalactopyranoside (IPTG).
   6229..6817    -  rep_origin     ori: high-copy-number ColE1/pMB1/pBR322/pUC origin of replication
   6988..7848    -  CDS            AmpR: β-lactamase; bla; confers resistance to ampicillin, carbenicillin, and related antibiotics
   7849..7953    -  promoter       AmpR promoter: bla
