[The description below was written by a language model from this plasmid's Addgene catalogue record and pLannotate feature annotations shown in this document.]
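Description:
pCAG-VSFP2.3 rev. with Flex is a 7,979 bp mammalian expression and Cre/lox plasmid built on the pCAGEN backbone. It was designed as a transgene source: after linearization it was used to generate transgenic mice that express a genetically encoded voltage indicator only after Cre recombination. In bacteria it is maintained through a high-copy ColE1/pUC-type origin and selected with ampicillin via the AmpR (β-lactamase) cassette. The backbone also retains lac promoter/operator remnants, an SV40 origin and an SV40 poly(A) signal.

Expression is driven by the CAG promoter, annotated as the CMV immediate-early enhancer, the chicken β-actin promoter and a chimeric β-actin/β-globin intron. Downstream lies the synthetic VSFP2.3 insert (about 2.2 kb), placed in reverse orientation relative to the promoter. The feature table identifies its two fluorescent protein domains, mCerulean and Citrine, on the minus strand. These form a cyan/yellow pair of the kind used for FRET readouts. An unannotated stretch of roughly 0.8 kb between mCerulean and the downstream lox sites presumably holds the voltage-sensing portion, although the annotation does not name it.

The inverted coding sequence is flanked by a FLEX arrangement: a lox2272 and a loxP site on each side, with the two pairs in opposing orientations. Because lox2272 and loxP do not recombine with each other, Cre first inverts the cassette through one pair. It then excises one site of the other pair, which locks the indicator in the sense orientation under CAG control. A WPRE and the rabbit β-globin polyadenylation signal follow the cassette to enhance transcript stability and processing. Crossing the resulting mice with Cre driver lines gives cell-type-restricted optical voltage reporting, and the associated work applied this to cardiac cells.
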