Addgene plasmid #87948: pCAG-VSFP2.3 rev. with Flex
Purpose: Plasmid used (after linearization) to generate transgenic mice that express the genetically encoded voltage indicator upon Cre recombination.
Depositing lab: Thomas Knopfel. Depositing organization: RIKEN Center for Brain Science. Publication: Electrotonic coupling of excitable and nonexcitable cells in the heart revealed by optogenetics. Quinn TA, Camelliti P, Rog-Zielinska EA, Siedlecka U, Poggioli T, O'Toole ET, Knopfel T, Kohl P. Proc Natl Acad Sci U S A. 2016 Dec 20;113(51):14852-14857. doi: 10.1073/pnas.1611184114. Epub 2016 Dec 7. PubMed 27930302.
Backbone
  Vector backbone: pCAGEN
  Backbone size w/o insert (bp): 4779
  Total vector size (bp): 7979
  Vector type: Mammalian Expression, Cre/Lox
Growth in bacteria
  Bacterial resistance: Ampicillin, 100 μg/mL
  Growth temperature: 37°C
  Growth strain: DH5alpha
  Copy number: High Copy
Gene/Insert
  Gene/Insert name: Voltage-Sensitive Fluorescent Protein 2.3 (alt name: VSFP2.3)
  Species: Synthetic
  Insert size (bp): 2175
  Promoter: CAG
  Cloning method: Restriction Enzyme; 5′ cloning site NheI (not destroyed); 3′ cloning site EcoNI (not destroyed)
  Sequencing primers: 5′ pCAG-F
Terms and licenses: Academic/Nonprofit Terms; Industry Terms: Not Available to Industry
How to cite: pCAG-VSFP2.3 rev. with Flex was a gift from Thomas Knopfel (Addgene plasmid # 87948 ; http://n2t.net/addgene:87948 ; RRID:Addgene_87948)
