>Addgene plasmid #87948 | pCAG-VSFP2.3 rev. with Flex | addgene partial sequence | sequence record 193977 | Addgene Partial NGS Result
CGCCCCGCCCCGCCCCGCCTGGCGCGCGCCCCCCCCCCCCCCGCCCCCATCGCTGCACAAAATAATTAAA
AAATAAATAAATACAAAATTGGGGGTGGGGAGGGGGGGGAGATGGGGAGAGTGAAGCAGAACGTGGGGCT
CACCTCGACCATGGTAATAGCGATGACTAATACGTAGATGTACTGCCAAGTAGGAAAGTCCCATAAGGTC
ATGTACTGGGCATAATGCCAGGCGGGCCATTTACCGTCATTGACGTCAATAGGGGGCGTACTTGGCATAT
GATACACTTGATGTACTGCCAAGTGGGCAGTTTACCGTAAATACTCCACCCATTGACGTCAATGGAAAGT
CCCTATTGGCGTTACTATGGGAACATACGTCATTATTGACGTCAATGGGCGGGGGTCGTTGGGCGGTCAG
CCAGGCGGGCCATTTACCGTAAGTTATGTAACGCGGAACTCCATATATGGGCTATGAACTAATGACCCCG
TAATTGATTACTATTAATAACTAGTCAATAATCAATGTCGACCCAGGTGGCACTTTTCGGGGAAATGTGC
GCGGAACCCCTATTTGTTTATTTTTCTAAATACATTCAAATATGTATCCGCTCATGAGACAATAACCCTG
ATAAATGCTTCAATAATATTGAAAAAGGAAGAGTATGAGTATTCAACATTTCCGTGTCGCCCTTATTCCC
TTTTTTGCGGCATTTTGCCTTCCTGTTTTTGCTCACCCAGAAACGCTGGTGAAAGTAAAAGATGCTGAAG
ATCAGTTGGGTGCACGAGTGGGTTACATCGAACTGGATCTCAACAGCGGTAAGATCCTTGAGAGTTTTCG
CCCCGAAGAACGTTTTCCAATGATGAGCACTTTTAAAGTTCTGCTATGTGGCGCGGTATTATCCCGTATT
GACGCCGGGCAAGAGCAACTCGGTCGCCGCATACACTATTCTCAGAATGACTTGGTTGAGTACTCACCAG
TCACAGAAAAGCATCTTACGGATGGCATGACAGTAAGAGAATTATGCAGTGCTGCCATAACCATGAGTGA
TAACACTGCGGCCAACTTACTTCTGACAACGATCGGAGGACCGAAGGAGCTAACCGCTTTTTTGCACAAC
ATGGGGGATCATGTAACTCGCCTTGATCGTTGGGAACCGGAGCTGAATGAAGCCATACCAAACGACGAGC
GTGACACCACGATGCCTGTAGCAATGGCAACAACGTTGCGCAAACTATTAACTGGCGAACTACTTACTCT
AGCTTCCCGGCAACAATTAATAGACTGGATGGAGGCGGATAAAGTTGCAGGACCACTTCTGCGCTCGGCC
CTTCCGGCTGGCTGGTTTATTGCTGATAAATCTGGAGCCGGTGAGCGTGGGTCTCGCGGTATCATTGCAG
CACTGGGGCCAGATGGTAAGCCCTCCCGTATCGTAGTTATCTACACGACGGGGAGTCAGGCAACTATGGA
TGAACGAAATAGACAGATCGCTGAGATAGGTGCCTCACTGATTAAGCATTGGTAACTGTCAGACCAAGTT
TACTCATATATACTTTAGATTGATTTAAAACTTCATTTTTAATTTAAAAGGATCTAGGTGAAGATCCTTT
TTGATAATCTCATGACCAAAATCCCTTAACGTGAGTTTTCGTTCCACTGAGCGTCAGACCCCGTAGAAAA
GATCAAAGGATCTTCTTGAGATCCTTTTTTTCTGCGCGTAATCTGCTGCTTGCAAACAAAAAAACCACCG
CTACCAGCGGTGGTTTGTTTGCCGGATCAAGAGCTACCAACTCTTTTTCCGAAGGTAACTGGCTTCAGCA
GAGCGCAGATACCAAATACTGTTCTTCTAGTGTAGCCGTAGTTAGGCCACCACTTCAAGAACTCTGTAGC
ACCGCCTACATACCTCGCTCTGCTAATCCTGTTACCAGTGGCTGCTGCCAGTGGCGATAAGTCGTGTCTT
ACCGGGTTGGACTCAAGACGATAGTTACCGGATAAGGCGCAGCGGTCGGGCTGAACGGGGGGTTCGTGCA
CACAGCCCAGCTTGGAGCGAACGACCTACACCGAACTGAGATACCTACAGCGTGAGCTATGAGAAAGCGC
CACGCTTCCCGAAGGGAGAAAGGCGGACAGGTATCCGGTAAGCGGCAGGGTCGGAACAGGAGAGCGCACG
AGGGAGCTTCCAGGGGGAAACGCCTGGTATCTTTATAGTCCTGTCGGGTTTCGCCACCTCTGACTTGAGC
GTCGATTTTTGTGATGCTCGTCAGGGGGGCGGAGCCTATGGAAAAACGCCAGCAACGCGGCCTTTTTACG
GTTCCTGGCCTTTTGCTGGCCTTTTGCTCACATGTTCTTTCCTGCGTTATCCCCTGATTCTGTGGATAAC
CGTATTACCGCCTTTGAGTGAGCTGATACCGCTCGCCGCAGCCGAACGACCGAGCGCAGCGAGTCAGTGA
GCGAGGAAGCGGAAGAGCGCCCAATACGCAAACCGCCTCTCCCCGCGCGTTGGCCGATTCATTAATGCAG
CGGATCCAGACATGATAAGATACATTGATGAGTTTGGACAAACCACAACTAGAATGCAGTGAAAAAAATG
CTTTATTTGTGAAATTTGTGATGCTATTGCTTTATTTGTAACCATTATAAGCTGCAATAAACAAGTTAGC
TTTTTGCAAAAGCCTAGGCCTCCAAAAAAGCCTCCTCACTACTTCTGGAATAGCTCAGAGGCCGAGGCGG
CCTCGGCCTCTGCATAAATAAAAAAAATTAGTCAGCCATGGGGCGGAGAATGGGCGGAACTGGGCGGAGT
TAGGGGCGGGATGGGCGGAGTTAGGGGCGGGACTATGGTTGCTGACTAATTGAGATGCGGATCCGCTGGC
ACGACAGGTTTCCCGACTGGAAAGCGGGCAGTGAGCGCAACGCAATTAATGTGAGTTAGCTCACTCATTA
GGCACCCCAGGCTTTACACTTTATGCTTCCGGCTCGTATGTTGTGTGGAATTGTGAGCGGATAACAATTT
CACACAGGAAACAGCTATGACCATGATTACGCCAAGCTTGGGCTGCAGGTCGAGGGATCTCCATAAGAGA
AGAGGGACAGCTATGACTGGGAGTAGTCAGGAGAGGAGGAAAAATCTGGCTAGTAAAACATGTAAGGAAA
ATTTTAGGGATGTTAAAGAAAAAAATAACACAAAACAAAATATAAAAAAAATCTAACCTCAAGTCAAGGC
TTTTCTATGGAATAAGGAATGGACAGCAGGGGGCTGTTTCATATACTGATGACCTCTTTATAGCCAACCT
TTGTTCATGGCAGCCAGCATATGGGCATATGTTGCCAAACTCTAAACCAAATACTCATTCTGATGTTTTA
AATGATTTGCCCTCCCATATGTCCTTCCGAGTGAGAGACACAAAAAATTCCAACACACTATTGCAATGAA
AATAAATTTCCTTTATTAGCCAGAAGTCAGATGCTCAAGGGGCTTCATGATGTCCCCATAATTTTTGGCA
GAGGGAAAAAGATCTCAGTGGTATTTGTGAGCCAGGGCATTGGCCACACCAGCCACCACCTTCTGATAGG
CAGCCTGCACCTGAGGAGTGCGGCCGCCTTAAGCGACGGTATCGATGCGGGGAGGCGGCCCAAAGGGAGA
TCCGACTCGTCTGAGGGCGAAGGCGAAGACGCGGAAGAGGCCGCAGAGCCGGCAGCAGGCCGCGGGAAGG
AAGGTCCGCTGGATTGAGGGCCGAAGGGACGTAGCAGAAGGACGTCCCGCGCAGAATCCAGGTGGCAACA
CAGGCGAGCAGCCAAGGAAAGGACGATGATTTCCCCGACAACACCACGGAATTGTCAGTGCCCAACAGCC
GAGCCCCTGTCCAGCAGCGGGCAAGGCAGGCGGCGATGAGTTCCGCCGTGGCAATAGGGAGGGGGAAAGC
GAAAGTCCCGGAAAGGAGCTGACAGGTGGTGGCAATGCCCCAACCAGTGGGGGTTGCGTCAGCAAACACA
GTGCACACCACGCCACGTTGCCTGACAACGGGCCACAACTCCTCATAAAGAGACAGCAACCAGGATTTAT
ACAAGGAGGAGAAAATGAAAGCCATACGGGAAGCAATAGCATGATACAAAGGCATTAAAGCAGCGTATCC
ACATAGCGTAAAAGGAGCAACATAGTTAAGAATACCAGTCAATCTTTCACAAATTTTGTAATCCAGAGGT
TGATTATCGATAAGCTTGATATCGAATTCGAACCTCTTCGAGGGACATAACTTCGTATAATGTATGCTAT
ACGAAGTTATGGGTCGATGGTGAGATCTGGACTAGAGGGTCGATGGTGATGCTTGGATCAAAATAGGAAG
AATCCCAATGATAACTTCGTATAAAGTATCCTATACGAAGTTATACTAGAATTCGGTACCGCCACCATGG
AGGGATTCGACGGTTCAGATTTTAGTCCTCCAGCTGATTTAGTTGGCGTTGACGGTGCAGTCATGCGGAA
CGTCGTTGACGTCACGATAAATGGTGACGTCACTGCTCCGCCGAAAGCTGCGCCAAGAAAAAGTGAATCG
GTAAAGAAAGTTCATTGGAATGATGTAGACCAAGGACCGAGTGAAAAACCAGAGACAAGACAGGAGGAAC
GAATAGATATACCCGAGATTTCAGGTCTATGGTGGGGCGAGAATGAACATGGAGTGGACGATGGGAGAAT
GGAGATACCTACTACTGGTGTAGGTCGCGTCCAGTTTCGTGTCCGAGCAGTGATTGATCATCTAGGGATG
CGAGTCTTTGGAGTCTTCCTAATTTTCTTGGACATCATCCTCATGATCATTGATCTCAGTCTTCCAGGAA
AAAGTGAATCTTCACAATCCTTTTATGACGGGATGGCTTTGGCTCTTTCTTGTTATTTCATGCTGGATTT
AGGATTAAGGATATTTGCCTACGGGCCCAAGAATTTCTTCACCAACCCCTGGGAGGTTGCTGATGGTTTG
ATTATCGTTGTCACATTCGTCGTCACGATATTTTACACTGTGTTAGATGAATACGTGCAAGAAACAGGAG
CCGATGGTTTGGGGCAGTTGGTTGTGTTGGCCCGTTTGCTGCGTGTGGTTCGATTAGCAAGAATATTTTA
TTCCCACCAACAAATGAAGGCTTCAAGCAGAAGAACAATATCACAGAACAAGCGTCGAATGGTGAGCAAG
GGCGAGGAGCTGTTCACCGGGGTGGTGCCCATCCTGGTCGAGCTGGACGGCGACGTAAACGGCCACAAGT
TCAGCGTGTCCGGCGAGGGCGAGGGCGATGCCACCTACGGCAAGCTGACCCTGAAGTTCATCTGCACCAC
CGGCAAGCTGCCCGTGCCCTGGCCCACCCTCGTGACCACCCTGACCTGGGGCGTGCAGTGCTTCGCCCGC
TACCCCGACCACATGAAGCAGCACGACTTCTTCAAGTCCGCCATGCCCGAAGGCTACGTCCAGGAGCGCA
CCATCTTCTTCAAGGACGACGGCAACTACAAGACCCGCGCCGAGGTGAAGTTCGAGGGCGACACCCTGGT
GAACCGCATCGAGCTGAAGGGCATCGACTTCAAGGAGGACGGCAACATCCTGGGGCACAAGCTGGAGTAC
AACGCCATCAGCGACAACGTCTATATCACCGCCGACAAGCAGAAGAACGGCATCAAGGCCAACTTCAAGA
TCCGCCACAACATCGAGGACGGCAGCGTGCAGCTCGCCGACCACTACCAGCAGAACACCCCCATCGGCGA
CGGCCCCGTGCTGCTGCCCGACAACCACTACCTGAGCACCCAGTCCAAGCTGAGCAAAGACCCCAACGAG
AAGCGCGATCACATGGTCCTGCTGGAGTTCGTGACCGCCGCCGGGATCACTCTCATGGTGAGCAAGGGCG
AGGAGCTGTTCACCGGGGTGGTGCCCATCCTGGTCGAGCTGGACGGCGACGTAAACGGCCACAAGTTCAG
CGTGTCCGGCGAGGGCGAGGGCGATGCCACCTACGGCAAGCTGACCCTGAAGTTCATCTGCACCACCGGC
AAGCTGCCCGTGCCCTGGCCCACCCTCGTGACCACCTTCGGCTACGGCCTGATGTGCTTCGCGCGCTACC
CCGACCACATGAAGCAGCACGACTTCTTCAAGTCCGCCATGCCCGAAGGCTACGTCCAGGAGCGCACCAT
CTTCTTCAAGGACGACGGCAACTACAAGACCCGCGCCGAGGTGAAGTTCGAGGGCGACACCCTGGTGAAC
CGCATCGAGCTGAAGGGCATCGACTTCAAGGAGGACGGCAACATCCTGGGGCACAAGCTGGAGTACAACT
ACAACAGCCACAACGTCTATATCATGGCCGACAAGCAGAAGAACGGCATCAAGGTGAACTTCAAGATCCG
CCACAACATCGAGGACGGCAGCGTGCAGCTCGCCGACCACTACCAGCAGAACACCCCCATCGGCGACGGC
CCCGTGCTGCTGCCCGACAACCACTACCTGAGCTACCAGTCCGCCCTGAGCAAAGACCCCAACGAGAAGC
GCGATCACATGGTCCTGCTGGAGTTCGTGACCGCCGCCGGGATCACTCTCGGCATGGACGAGCTGTACAA
GTAAGGGGATCCCTAGTATAACTTCGTATAGCATACATTATACGAAGTTATGGGTCGATGGTGATGCTTG
GCAATTCGGGTCGATGGTGAAGCATTGGTCTTCCTATTTTGATATAACTTCGTATAGGATACTTTATACG
AAGTTATGGGGATCCAATTCTTTGCCAAAATGATGAGACAGCACAATAACCAGCACGTTGCCCAGGCTAG
CGAATTCTTTGCCAAAATGATGAGACAGCACAATAACCAGCACGTTGCCCAGGAGCTGTAGGAAAAAGAA
GAAGGCATGAACATGGTTAGCAGAGGCTCTAGAGCCGCCGGTCACACGCCAGAAGCCGAACCCCGCCCTG
CCCCGTCCCCCCCGAAGGCAGCCGTCCCCCCGCGGACAGCCCCGAGGCTGGAGAGGGAGAAGGGGACGGC
GGCGCGGCGACGCACGAAGGCCCTCCCCGCCCATTTCCTTCCTGCCGGCGCCGCACCGCTTCGCCCCGCG
CCCGCTAGAGGGGGTGCGGCGGCGCCTCCCAGATTTCGGCTCCGCACAGATTTGGGACAAAGGAAGTCCC
TGCGCCCTCTCGCACGATTACCATAAAAGGCAATGGCTGCGGCTCGCCGCGCCTCGACAGCCGCCGGCGC
TCCGGGGGCCGCCGCGCCCCTCCCCCGAGCCCTCCCCGGCCCGAGGC
